Addgene plasmid #63107: Frt-V5-hspB6
Purpose: Expression of HSPB6 (small HSP) tagged with V5 in mammalian cells
Depositing lab: Harm Kampinga. Depositing organization: University Medical Center Groningen. Publication: HSPB7 is the most potent polyQ aggregation suppressor within the HSPB family of molecular chaperones. Vos MJ, Zijlstra MP, Kanon B, van Waarde-Verhagen MA, Brunt ER, Oosterveld-Hut HM, Carra S, Sibon OC, Kampinga HH. Hum Mol Genet. 2010 Dec 1;19(23):4677-93. doi: 10.1093/hmg/ddq398. Epub 2010 Sep 15. PubMed 20843828.
Backbone
  Vector backbone: pCMV
  Modifications to backbone: FRT is N-term on HygroB
  Vector type: Mammalian Expression
Growth in bacteria
  Bacterial resistance: Ampicillin, 100 μg/mL
  Growth temperature: 37°C
  Growth strain: DH5alpha
  Copy number: Unknown
Gene/Insert
  Gene/Insert name: hspb6
  Species: H. sapiens (human)
  Entrez Gene: HSPB6 (a.k.a. HEL55, Hsp20, PPP1R91)
  Promoter: CMV
  Tag / fusion protein: V5 (N terminal on insert)
  Cloning method: Unknown
  Sequencing primers: 5′ CMV-F; 3′ BGH-rev
Terms and licenses: Academic/Nonprofit Terms; Industry Terms: Not Available to Industry
How to cite: Frt-V5-hspB6 was a gift from Harm Kampinga (Addgene plasmid # 63107 ; http://n2t.net/addgene:63107 ; RRID:Addgene_63107)
