[The description below was written by a language model from this plasmid's Addgene catalogue record and pLannotate feature annotations shown in this document.]
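Description:
Frt-V5-hspB6 is a mammalian expression plasmid of about 5.7 kb, recorded as built on a pCMV backbone, that drives expression of human HSPB6 (also known as Hsp20), a member of the small heat shock protein family, with an N-terminal V5 epitope tag. It is propagated in E. coli through a high-copy ColE1/pUC-type origin and selected with ampicillin via the β-lactamase gene and its native promoter. Short remnants of f1 ori, lac regulatory elements and a pBR322 bom region are also annotated as backbone leftovers.

The expression cassette consists of the CMV immediate early enhancer and promoter, followed by the V5 tag, the HSPB6 coding sequence and a bovine growth hormone polyadenylation signal. Immediately downstream of the CMV promoter the annotation picks up two short fragments matching tet operator-containing promoters. This suggests that tandem tet operator sites may be present, as in tetracycline-repressible CMV vectors, although the catalogue entry lists the promoter only as CMV and does not mention inducibility.

Downstream, an FRT site sits directly in front of a hygromycin resistance gene that ends in an SV40 polyadenylation signal. Only a tiny SV40 promoter fragment is annotated upstream, so the hygromycin gene appears to lack a functional promoter of its own. This arrangement is typical of FLP-mediated integration systems, in which recombination into a genomic FRT site places the marker behind a resident promoter and allows hygromycin selection of single-copy, site-specific integrants.

The construct serves for transient or stable expression of V5-tagged HSPB6 in mammalian cells. The associated study compared HSPB family chaperones as suppressors of polyglutamine aggregation.
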