Features (pLannotate 1.2.2; 22 found; start..end, strand, type, name):
     28..80      -  misc_feature   bom (fragment): basis of mobility region from pBR322
    235..614     +  enhancer       CMV enhancer: human cytomegalovirus immediate early enhancer
    615..818     +  promoter       CMV promoter: human cytomegalovirus (CMV) immediate early promoter
    820..839     +  promoter       PLtetO-1 promoter (fragment): modified phage lambda PL promoter with tet operator sites (Lutz and Bujard, 1997)
    841..860     +  promoter       PLtetO-1 promoter (fragment): modified phage lambda PL promoter with tet operator sites (Lutz and Bujard, 1997)
    868..901     +  promoter       TRE3GV promoter (fragment): 3rd-generation Tet-responsive promoter that can be activated by binding of Tet-On® 3G, optimized for retroviral and lentiviral vectors
    996..1037    +  CDS            V5 tag: epitope tag from simian virus 5
   1059..1538    +  CDS            HSPB6: HSPB6_HUMAN - Experimental evidence at protein level: Swiss-Prot protein existence level 1. Small heat shock protein which functions as a molecular chaperone probably maintaining denatured proteins in a folding- competent state. Seems to have versatile functions in various biological processes. Plays a role in regulating muscle function such as smooth muscle vasorelaxation and cardiac myocyte contractility. May regulate myocardial angiogenesis implicating KDR. Overexpression mediates cardioprotection and angiogenesis after induced damage. Stabilizes monomeric YWHAZ thereby supporting YWHAZ cha
   1640..1864    +  polyA_signal   bGH poly(A) signal: bovine growth hormone polyadenylation signal
   1868..1889    +  promoter       SV40 promoter (fragment): SV40 enhancer and early promoter
   1910..2143    +  rep_origin     f1 ori (fragment) (sequence partly withheld): f1 bacteriophage origin of replication; arrow indicates direction of (+) strand synthesis
   2148..2195    +  protein_bind   FRT: FLP-mediated recombination occurs in the 8-bp core sequence TCTAGAAA (Turan and Bode, 2011). FLP recombinase from the Saccharomyces cerevisiae 2μ plasmid
   2203..3225    +  CDS            HygR: aminoglycoside phosphotransferase from E. coli; aph(4)-Ia; confers resistance to hygromycin
   3235..3360    +  CDS            ble (fragment): BLE_KLEPN - Experimental evidence at protein level: Swiss-Prot protein existence level 1. Binding protein with a strong affinity to the bleomycin family of antibiotics. Binds to CL990; an antimitotic-antibiotic compound. From Klebsiella pneumoniae.
   3355..3476    +  polyA_signal   SV40 poly(A) signal: SV40 polyadenylation signal
   3549..3565    -  protein_bind   lac operator: The lac repressor binds to the lac operator to inhibit transcription in E. coli. This inhibition can be relieved by adding lactose or isopropyl-β-D-thiogalactopyranoside (IPTG). lac repressor encoded by lacI
   3573..3603    -  promoter       lac promoter: promoter for the E. coli lac operon
   3618..3639    -  protein_bind   CAP binding site: CAP binding activates transcription in the presence of cAMP. E. coli catabolite activator protein
   3652..3744    -  CDS            lacI (fragment): lac repressor; lacI; The lac repressor binds to the lac operator to inhibit transcription in E. coli. This inhibition can be relieved by adding lactose or isopropyl-β-D-thiogalactopyranoside (IPTG).
   3927..4515    -  rep_origin     ori: high-copy-number ColE1/pMB1/pBR322/pUC origin of replication
   4686..5546    -  CDS            AmpR: β-lactamase; bla; confers resistance to ampicillin, carbenicillin, and related antibiotics
   5547..5651    -  promoter       AmpR promoter: bla
>Addgene plasmid #63107 | Frt-V5-hspB6 | depositor full sequence | sequence record 104513 | Full Sequence
GACGGATCGGGAGATCTCCCGATCCCCTATGGTGCACTCTCAGTACAATCTGCTCTGATGCCGCATAGTT
AAGCCAGTATCTGCTCCCTGCTTGTGTGTTGGAGGTCGCTGAGTAGTGCGCGAGCAAAATTTAAGCTACA
ACAAGGCAAGGCTTGACCGACAATTGCATGAAGAATCTGCTTAGGGTTAGGCGTTTTGCGCTGCTTCGCG
ATGTACGGGCCAGATATACGCGTTGACATTGATTATTGACTAGTTATTAATAGTAATCAATTACGGGGTC
ATTAGTTCATAGCCCATATATGGAGTTCCGCGTTACATAACTTACGGTAAATGGCCCGCCTGGCTGACCG
CCCAACGACCCCCGCCCATTGACGTCAATAATGACGTATGTTCCCATAGTAACGCCAATAGGGACTTTCC
ATTGACGTCAATGGGTGGAGTATTTACGGTAAACTGCCCACTTGGCAGTACATCAAGTGTATCATATGCC
AAGTACGCCCCCTATTGACGTCAATGACGGTAAATGGCCCGCCTGGCATTATGCCCAGTACATGACCTTA
TGGGACTTTCCTACTTGGCAGTACATCTACGTATTAGTCATCGCTATTACCATGGTGATGCGGTTTTGGC
AGTACATCAATGGGCGTGGATAGCGGTTTGACTCACGGGGATTTCCAAGTCTCCACCCCATTGACGTCAA
TGGGAGTTTGTTTTGGCACCAAAATCAACGGGACTTTCCAAAATGTCGTAACAACTCCGCCCCATTGACG
CAAATGGGCGGTAGGCGTGTACGGTGGGAGGTCTATATAAGCAGAGCTCTCCCTATCAGTGATAGAGATC
TCCCTATCAGTGATAGAGATCGTCGACGAGCTCGTTTAGTGAACCGTCAGATCGCCTGGAGACGCCATCC
ACGCTGTTTTGACCTCCATAGAAGACACCGGGACCGATCCAGCCTCCGGACTCTAGCGTTTAAACTTAAG
CTTGAATTCACCATGGGTAAGCCTATCCCTAACCCTCTCCTCGGTCTCGATTCTACGGGATCCAAAACCT
CGAGAACCATGGAGATCCCTGTGCCTGTGCAGCCGTCTTGGCTGCGCCGCGCCTCGGCCCCGTTGCCCGG
ACTTTCGGCGCCCGGACGCCTCTTTGACCAGCGCTTCGGCGAGGGGCTGCTGGAGGCCGAGCTGGCTGCG
CTCTGCCCCACCACGCTCGCCCCCTACTACCTGCGCGCACCCAGCGTGGCGCTGCCCGTCGCCCAGGTGC
CGACGGACCCCGGCCACTTTTCGGTGCTGCTAGACGTGAAGCACTTCTCGCCGGAGGAAATTGCTGTCAA
GGTGGTGGGCGAACACGTGGAGGTGCACGCGCGCCACGAGGAGCGCCCGGATGAGCACGGATTCGTCGCG
CGCGAGTTCCACCGTCGCTACCGCCTGCCGCCTGGCGTGGATCCGGCTGCCGTGACGTCCGCGCTGTCCC
CCGAGGGCGTCCTGTCCATCCAGGCCGCACCAGCGTCGGCCCAGGCCCCACCGCCAGCCGCAGCCAAGTA
GGAGGGGGCTGGGCCGCGCCCGCACCCCGGGAGCCTCCTCAGGCTCACGCGCCAAAATCGAGTCTAGAGG
GCCCGTTTAAACCCGCTGATCAGCCTCGACTGTGCCTTCTAGTTGCCAGCCATCTGTTGTTTGCCCCTCC
CCCGTGCCTTCCTTGACCCTGGAAGGTGCCACTCCCACTGTCCTTTCCTAATAAAATGAGGAAATTGCAT
CGCATTGTCTGAGTAGGTGTCATTCTATTCTGGGGGGTGGGGTGGGGCAGGACAGCAAGGGGGAGGATTG
GGAAGACAATAGCAGGCATGCTGGGGATGCGGTGGGCTCTATGGCTTCTGAGGCGGAAAGAACCAGCTGG
GGCTCTAGGGGGTATCCCC
[124 nt withheld, positions 1910-2033]
C
[91 nt withheld, positions 2035-2125]
AGGGTGATGGTTCACGTACCTAGAAGTTCCTATTCCGAAGTTCCTATTCTCTAGAAAGTATAGGAACTTC
CTTGGCCAAAAAGCCTGAACTCACCGCGACGTCTGTCGAGAAGTTTCTGATCGAAAAGTTCGACAGCGTC
TCCGACCTGATGCAGCTCTCGGAGGGCGAAGAATCTCGTGCTTTCAGCTTCGATGTAGGAGGGCGTGGAT
ATGTCCTGCGGGTAAATAGCTGCGCCGATGGTTTCTACAAAGATCGTTATGTTTATCGGCACTTTGCATC
GGCCGCGCTCCCGATTCCGGAAGTGCTTGACATTGGGGAATTCAGCGAGAGCCTGACCTATTGCATCTCC
CGCCGTGCACAGGGTGTCACGTTGCAAGACCTGCCTGAAACCGAACTGCCCGCTGTTCTGCAGCCGGTCG
CGGAGGCCATGGATGCGATCGCTGCGGCCGATCTTAGCCAGACGAGCGGGTTCGGCCCATTCGGACCGCA
AGGAATCGGTCAATACACTACATGGCGTGATTTCATATGCGCGATTGCTGATCCCCATGTGTATCACTGG
CAAACTGTGATGGACGACACCGTCAGTGCGTCCGTCGCGCAGGCTCTCGATGAGCTGATGCTTTGGGCCG
AGGACTGCCCCGAAGTCCGGCACCTCGTGCACGCGGATTTCGGCTCCAACAATGTCCTGACGGACAATGG
CCGCATAACAGCGGTCATTGACTGGAGCGAGGCGATGTTCGGGGATTCCCAATACGAGGTCGCCAACATC
TTCTTCTGGAGGCCGTGGTTGGCTTGTATGGAGCAGCAGACGCGCTACTTCGAGCGGAGGCATCCGGAGC
TTGCAGGATCGCCGCGGCTCCGGGCGTATATGCTCCGCATTGGTCTTGACCAACTCTATCAGAGCTTGGT
TGACGGCAATTTCGATGATGCAGCTTGGGCGCAGGGTCGATGCGACGCAATCGTCCGATCCGGAGCCGGG
ACTGTCGGGCGTACACAAATCGCCCGCAGAAGCGCGGCCGTCTGGACCGATGGCTGTGTAGAAGTACTCG
CCGATAGTGGAAACCGACGCCCCAGCACTCGTCCGAGGGCAAAGGAATAGCACGTACTACGAGATTTCGA
TTCCACCGCCGCCTTCTATGAAAGGTTGGGCTTCGGAATCGTTTTCCGGGACGCCGGCTGGATGATCCTC
CAGCGCGGGGATCTCATGCTGGAGTTCTTCGCCCACCCCAACTTGTTTATTGCAGCTTATAATGGTTACA
AATAAAGCAATAGCATCACAAATTTCACAAATAAAGCATTTTTTTCACTGCATTCTAGTTGTGGTTTGTC
CAAACTCATCAATGTATCTTATCATGTCTGTATACCGTCGACCTCTAGCTAGAGCTTGGCGTAATCATGG
TCATAGCTGTTTCCTGTGTGAAATTGTTATCCGCTCACAATTCCACACAACATACGAGCCGGAAGCATAA
AGTGTAAAGCCTGGGGTGCCTAATGAGTGAGCTAACTCACATTAATTGCGTTGCGCTCACTGCCCGCTTT
CCAGTCGGGAAACCTGTCGTGCCAGCTGCATTAATGAATCGGCCAACGCGCGGGGAGAGGCGGTTTGCGT
ATTGGGCGCTCTTCCGCTTCCTCGCTCACTGACTCGCTGCGCTCGGTCGTTCGGCTGCGGCGAGCGGTAT
CAGCTCACTCAAAGGCGGTAATACGGTTATCCACAGAATCAGGGGATAACGCAGGAAAGAACATGTGAGC
AAAAGGCCAGCAAAAGGCCAGGAACCGTAAAAAGGCCGCGTTGCTGGCGTTTTTCCATAGGCTCCGCCCC
CCTGACGAGCATCACAAAAATCGACGCTCAAGTCAGAGGTGGCGAAACCCGACAGGACTATAAAGATACC
AGGCGTTTCCCCCTGGAAGCTCCCTCGTGCGCTCTCCTGTTCCGACCCTGCCGCTTACCGGATACCTGTC
CGCCTTTCTCCCTTCGGGAAGCGTGGCGCTTTCTCATAGCTCACGCTGTAGGTATCTCAGTTCGGTGTAG
GTCGTTCGCTCCAAGCTGGGCTGTGTGCACGAACCCCCCGTTCAGCCCGACCGCTGCGCCTTATCCGGTA
ACTATCGTCTTGAGTCCAACCCGGTAAGACACGACTTATCGCCACTGGCAGCAGCCACTGGTAACAGGAT
TAGCAGAGCGAGGTATGTAGGCGGTGCTACAGAGTTCTTGAAGTGGTGGCCTAACTACGGCTACACTAGA
AGAACAGTATTTGGTATCTGCGCTCTGCTGAAGCCAGTTACCTTCGGAAAAAGAGTTGGTAGCTCTTGAT
CCGGCAAACAAACCACCGCTGGTAGCGGTGGTTTTTTTGTTTGCAAGCAGCAGATTACGCGCAGAAAAAA
AGGATCTCAAGAAGATCCTTTGATCTTTTCTACGGGGTCTGACGCTCAGTGGAACGAAAACTCACGTTAA
GGGATTTTGGTCATGAGATTATCAAAAAGGATCTTCACCTAGATCCTTTTAAATTAAAAATGAAGTTTTA
AATCAATCTAAAGTATATATGAGTAAACTTGGTCTGACAGTTACCAATGCTTAATCAGTGAGGCACCTAT
CTCAGCGATCTGTCTATTTCGTTCATCCATAGTTGCCTGACTCCCCGTCGTGTAGATAACTACGATACGG
GAGGGCTTACCATCTGGCCCCAGTGCTGCAATGATACCGCGAGACCCACGCTCACCGGCTCCAGATTTAT
CAGCAATAAACCAGCCAGCCGGAAGGGCCGAGCGCAGAAGTGGTCCTGCAACTTTATCCGCCTCCATCCA
GTCTATTAATTGTTGCCGGGAAGCTAGAGTAAGTAGTTCGCCAGTTAATAGTTTGCGCAACGTTGTTGCC
ATTGCTACAGGCATCGTGGTGTCACGCTCGTCGTTTGGTATGGCTTCATTCAGCTCCGGTTCCCAACGAT
CAAGGCGAGTTACATGATCCCCCATGTTGTGCAAAAAAGCGGTTAGCTCCTTCGGTCCTCCGATCGTTGT
CAGAAGTAAGTTGGCCGCAGTGTTATCACTCATGGTTATGGCAGCACTGCATAATTCTCTTACTGTCATG
CCATCCGTAAGATGCTTTTCTGTGACTGGTGAGTACTCAACCAAGTCATTCTGAGAATAGTGTATGCGGC
GACCGAGTTGCTCTTGCCCGGCGTCAATACGGGATAATACCGCGCCACATAGCAGAACTTTAAAAGTGCT
CATCATTGGAAAACGTTCTTCGGGGCGAAAACTCTCAAGGATCTTACCGCTGTTGAGATCCAGTTCGATG
TAACCCACTCGTGCACCCAACTGATCTTCAGCATCTTTTACTTTCACCAGCGTTTCTGGGTGAGCAAAAA
CAGGAAGGCAAAATGCCGCAAAAAAGGGAATAAGGGCGACACGGAAATGTTGAATACTCATACTCTTCCT
TTTTCAATATTATTGAAGCATTTATCAGGGTTATTGTCTCATGAGCGGATACATATTTGAATGTATTTAG
AAAAATAAACAAATAGGGGTTCCGCGCACATTTCCCCGAAAAGTGCCACCTGACGTC
