>Addgene plasmid #63107 | Frt-V5-hspB6 | addgene partial sequence | sequence record 107349 | CMV-F 5'-CGCAAATGGGCGGTAGGCGTG-3'
CCTATCAGTGATAGAGATCTCCCTATCAGTGATAGAGATCGTCGACGAGCTCGTTTAGTGAACCGTCAGA
TCGCCTGGAGACGCCATCCACGCTGTTTTGACCTCCATAGAAGACACCGGGACCGATCCAGCCTCCGGAC
TCTAGCGTTTAAACTTAAGCTTGAATTCACCATGGGTAAGCCTATCCCTAACCCTCTCCTCGGTCTCGAT
TCTACGGGATCCAAAACCTCGAGAACCATGGAGATCCCTGTGCCTGTGCAGCCGTCTTGGCTGCGCCGCG
CCTCGGCCCCGTTGCCCGGACTTTCGGCGCCCGGACGCCTCTTTGACCAGCGCTTCGGCGAGGGGCTGCT
GGAGGCCGAGCTGGCTGCGCTCTGCCCCACCACGCTCGCCCCCTACTACCTGCGCGCACCCAGCGTGGCG
CTGCCCGTCGCCCAGGTGCCGACGGACCCCGGCCACTTTTCGGTGCTGCTAGACGTGAAGCACTTCTCGC
CGGAGGAAATTGCTGTCAAGGTGGTGGGCGAACACGTGGAGGTGCACGCGCGCCACGAGGAGCGCCCGGA
TGAGCACGGATTCGTCGCGCGCGAGTTCCACCGTCGCTACCGCCTGCCGCCTGGCGTGGATCCGGCTGCC
GTGACGTCCGCGCTGTCCCCCGAGGGCGTCCTGTCCATCCAGGCCGCACCAGCGTCGGCCCAGGCCCCAC
CGCCAGCCGCAGCCAAGTAGGAGGGGGCTGGGCCGCGCCCGCACCCCGGGAGCCTCCTCAGGCTCACGCG
CCAAAATCGAGTCTAGAGGGCCCGTTTAAACCCGCTGATCAGCCTCGACTGTGCCTTCTAGTTGCCAGCC
ATCTGTTGTTTGCCCCTCCCCCGTGCCTTCCTTGACCCTGGAAGGTGCCACTCCCACTGTCCTTTCCTAA
TAAAATGAGGA
