>Addgene plasmid #63107 | Frt-V5-hspB6 | addgene partial sequence | sequence record 107366 | BGH-rev 5'-TAGAAGGCACAGTCGAGG-3'
GATTTTGGCGCGTGAGCCTGAGGAGGCTCCCGGGGTGCGGGCGCGGCCCAGCCCCCTCCTACTTGGCTGC
GGCTGGCGGTGGGGCCTGGGCCGACGCTGGTGCGGCCTGGATGGACAGGACGCCCTCGGGGGACAGCGCG
GACGTCACGGCAGCCGGATCCACGCCAGGCGGCAGGCGGTAGCGACGGTGGAACTCGCGCGCGACGAATC
CGTGCTCATCCGGGCGCTCCTCGTGGCGCGCGTGCACCTCCACGTGTTCGCCCACCACCTTGACAGCAAT
TTCCTCCGGCGAGAAGTGCTTCACGTCTAGCAGCACCGAAAAGTGGCCGGGGTCCGTCGGCACCTGGGCG
ACGGGCAGCGCCACGCTGGGTGCGCGCAGGTAGTAGGGGGCGAGCGTGGTGGGGCAGAGCGCAGCCAGCT
CGGCCTCCAGCAGCCCCTCGCCGAAGCGCTGGTCAAAGAGGCGTCCGGGCGCCGAAAGTCCGGGCAACGG
GGCCGAGGCGCGGCGCAGCCAAGACGGCTGCACAGGCACAGGGATCTCCATGGTTCTCGAGGTTTTGGAT
CCCGTAGAATCGAGACCGAGGAGAGGGTTAGGGATAGGCTTACCCATGGTGAATTCAAGCTTAAGTTTAA
ACGCTAGAGTCCGGAGGCTGGATCGGTCCCGGTGTCTTCTATGGAGGTCAAAACAGCGTGGATGGCGTCT
CCAGGCGATCTGACGGTTCACTAAACGAGCTCGTCGACGATCTCTATCACTGATAGGGAGATCTCTATCA
CTGATAGGGAGAGCTCTGCTTATATA
